Addgene plasmid #77484: MAPK11 gRNA (BRDN0001147839)
Purpose: 3rd generation lentiviral gRNA plasmid targeting human MAPK11
Depositing lab: John Doench & David Root. Depositing organization: Broad Institute. Publication: Optimized sgRNA design to maximize activity and minimize off-target effects of CRISPR-Cas9. Doench JG, Fusi N, Sullender M, Hegde M, Vaimberg EW, Donovan KF, Smith I, Tothova Z, Wilen C, Orchard R, Virgin HW, Listgarten J, Root DE. Nat Biotechnol. 2016 Jan 18. doi: 10.1038/nbt.3437. PubMed 26780180.
Backbone
  Vector backbone: lentiGuide-Puro
  Backbone manufacturer: Zhang Lab (Addgene plasmid # 52963)
  Vector type: Mammalian Expression, Lentiviral, CRISPR
  Selectable markers: Puromycin
Growth in bacteria
  Bacterial resistance: Ampicillin, 100 μg/mL
  Growth temperature: 37°C
  Growth strain: DH5alpha
  Copy number: High Copy
Gene/Insert
  Gene/Insert name: MAPK11 (alt names: MAPK11; NM_002751.6)
  gRNA/shRNA sequence: GCTTCTGGACGTCTTCACGC
  Species: H. sapiens (human)
  Entrez Gene: MAPK11 (a.k.a. P38B, P38BETA2, PRKM11, SAPK2, SAPK2B, p38-2, p38Beta)
  Promoter: hU6
  Cloning method: Unknown
  Sequencing primers: 5′ U6-F; 3′ pS2-R
Terms and licenses: Academic/Nonprofit Terms; Industry Terms: Not Available to Industry
Depositor comments: The gRNA was designed to target the following Genbank reference sequence(s): NM_002751.6. Note that this plasmid does NOT contain Cas9. It should be used in conjunction with lentiCas9-Blast (Addgene #52962) or otherwise with cell lines already expressing Cas9. Browse the full kinome gRNA library at http://www.addgene.org/pooled-library/broadgpp-human-kinome/ or visit http://www.broadinstitute.org/rnai/public/ for detailed protocols and information.
How to cite: MAPK11 gRNA (BRDN0001147839) was a gift from John Doench & David Root (Addgene plasmid # 77484 ; http://n2t.net/addgene:77484 ; RRID:Addgene_77484)
