[The description below was written by a language model from this plasmid's Addgene catalogue record and pLannotate feature annotations shown in this document.]
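Description:
MAPK11 gRNA (BRDN0001147839) is a third-generation lentiviral guide RNA plasmid built on the lentiGuide-Puro backbone and designed to target human MAPK11, the gene encoding the p38β MAP kinase. It is propagated in E. coli as a high-copy plasmid through a ColE1/pUC-type origin, with ampicillin resistance from β-lactamase. The annotated 8.3 kb sequence also carries an f1 origin, an SV40 origin and poly(A) signal, and lac and T7/T3 promoter remnants from the parental cloning vector.

The viral portion has the usual self-inactivating, Tat-independent layout. An RSV promoter drives a truncated HIV-1 5' LTR, followed by the Ψ packaging signal with a partial gag fragment, the Rev response element, a central polypurine tract and a ΔU3 3' LTR that disables LTR promoter activity after integration. Two expression units sit between the LTRs. A human U6 RNA polymerase III promoter transcribes the MAPK11-specific spacer fused to the Streptococcus pyogenes Cas9 guide scaffold. Downstream, the EF-1α core promoter with its intron A drives puromycin N-acetyltransferase for selection of transduced mammalian cells, and a WPRE enhances transcript expression.

The plasmid does not encode Cas9. It is meant to be packaged into lentivirus and delivered to cells that already express Cas9, or used alongside a separate Cas9 lentiviral vector, to knock out MAPK11. The guide belongs to a human kinome gRNA collection built with optimized sgRNA design rules aimed at high on-target activity and reduced off-target effects. The record does not state the cloning method used to insert the spacer.
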