Features (pLannotate 1.2.2; 29 found; start..end, strand, type, name):
     14..80      +  CDS            small t antigen (fragment): SV40 (simian virus 40) small t antigen
    106..317     +  promoter       EF-1α core promoter: core promoter for human elongation factor EF-1α
    318..1256    +  intron         EF-1α intron A: intron upstream of the start codon of human EF-1α
   1278..1877    +  CDS            PuroR (fragment): puromycin N-acetyltransferase; pac from Streptomyces; confers resistance to puromycin
   1893..2481    +  misc_feature   WPRE: woodchuck hepatitis virus posttranscriptional regulatory element
   2532..2551    +  misc_feature   cPPT/CTS (fragment): central polypurine tract and central termination sequence of HIV-1
   2553..2786    +  LTR            3' LTR (ΔU3): self-inactivating 3' long terminal repeat (LTR) from HIV-1
   2864..2985    +  polyA_signal   SV40 poly(A) signal: SV40 polyadenylation signal
   3025..3160    +  rep_origin     SV40 ori: SV40 origin of replication
   3181..3199    -  promoter       T7 promoter: promoter for bacteriophage T7 RNA polymerase
   3207..3362    +  CDS            lacZα (fragment): LacZα fragment of β-galactosidase; lacZ fragment
   3367..3795    +  rep_origin     f1 ori (sequence partly withheld): f1 bacteriophage origin of replication; arrow indicates direction of (+) strand synthesis
   3848..3952    +  promoter       AmpR promoter: bla
   3953..4813    +  CDS            AmpR: β-lactamase; bla; confers resistance to ampicillin, carbenicillin, and related antibiotics
   4984..5572    +  rep_origin     ori: high-copy-number ColE1/pMB1/pBR322/pUC origin of replication
   5755..5847    +  CDS            lacI (fragment): lac repressor; lacI; The lac repressor binds to the lac operator to inhibit transcription in E. coli. This inhibition can be relieved by adding lactose or isopropyl-β-D-thiogalactopyranoside (IPTG).
   5860..5881    +  protein_bind   CAP binding site: CAP binding activates transcription in the presence of cAMP. E. coli catabolite activator protein
   5896..5926    +  promoter       lac promoter: promoter for the E. coli lac operon
   5934..5950    +  protein_bind   lac operator: The lac repressor binds to the lac operator to inhibit transcription in E. coli. This inhibition can be relieved by adding lactose or isopropyl-β-D-thiogalactopyranoside (IPTG). lac repressor encoded by lacI
   5995..6013    +  promoter       T3 promoter: promoter for bacteriophage T3 RNA polymerase
   6041..6267    +  promoter       RSV promoter: Rous sarcoma virus enhancer/promoter
   6268..6448    +  LTR            5' LTR (truncated): truncated 5' long terminal repeat (LTR) from HIV-1
   6495..6620    +  misc_feature   HIV-1 Ψ: packaging signal of human immunodeficiency virus type 1
   6604..6967    +  CDS            HIV-1 gag (fragment): gag protein from human immunodeficiency virus 1; gag
   7113..7346    +  misc_feature   RRE: The Rev response element (RRE) of HIV-1 allows for Rev-dependent mRNA export from the nucleus to the cytoplasm.
   7723..7749    +  CDS            Rev (fragment): human immunodeficiency virus 1 (HIV-1) Rev protein; rev; enhances nuclear export of unspliced and incompletely spliced viral mRNAs
   7753..7993    +  promoter       U6 promoter: RNA polymerase III promoter for human U6 snRNA
   8023..8098    +  misc_RNA       gRNA scaffold: guide RNA scaffold for the Streptococcus pyogenes CRISPR/Cas9 system
   8154..8271    +  misc_feature   cPPT/CTS: central polypurine tract and central termination sequence of HIV-1
>Addgene plasmid #77484 | MAPK11 gRNA (BRDN0001147839) | addgene full sequence | sequence record 187852 | Addgene Assembled Sequence
CCCGGGTGCAAAGATGGATAAAGTTTTAAACAGAGAGGAATCTTTGCAGCTAATGGACCTTCTAGGTCTT
GAAAGGAGTGGGAATTGGCTCCGGTGCCCGTCAGTGGGCAGAGCGCACATCGCCCACAGTCCCCGAGAAG
TTGGGGGGAGGGGTCGGCAATTGATCCGGTGCCTAGAGAAGGTGGCGCGGGGTAAACTGGGAAAGTGATG
TCGTGTACTGGCTCCGCCTTTTTCCCGAGGGTGGGGGAGAACCGTATATAAGTGCAGTAGTCGCCGTGAA
CGTTCTTTTTCGCAACGGGTTTGCCGCCAGAACACAGGTAAGTGCCGTGTGTGGTTCCCGCGGGCCTGGC
CTCTTTACGGGTTATGGCCCTTGCGTGCCTTGAATTACTTCCACCTGGCTGCAGTACGTGATTCTTGATC
CCGAGCTTCGGGTTGGAAGTGGGTGGGAGAGTTCGAGGCCTTGCGCTTAAGGAGCCCCTTCGCCTCGTGC
TTGAGTTGAGGCCTGGCCTGGGCGCTGGGGCCGCCGCGTGCGAATCTGGTGGCACCTTCGCGCCTGTCTC
GCTGCTTTCGATAAGTCTCTAGCCATTTAAAATTTTTGATGACCTGCTGCGACGCTTTTTTTCTGGCAAG
ATAGTCTTGTAAATGCGGGCCAAGATCTGCACACTGGTATTTCGGTTTTTGGGGCCGCGGGCGGCGACGG
GGCCCGTGCGTCCCAGCGCACATGTTCGGCGAGGCGGGGCCTGCGAGCGCGGCCACCGAGAATCGGACGG
GGGTAGTCTCAAGCTGGCCGGCCTGCTCTGGTGCCTGGCCTCGCGCCGCCGTGTATCGCCCCGCCCTGGG
CGGCAAGGCTGGCCCGGTCGGCACCAGTTGCGTGAGCGGAAAGATGGCCGCTTCCCGGCCCTGCTGCAGG
GAGCTCAAAATGGAGGACGCGGCGCTCGGGAGAGCGGGCGGGTGAGTCACCCACACAAAGGAAAAGGGCC
TTTCCGTCCTCAGCCGTCGCTTCATGTGACTCCACGGAGTACCGGGCGCCGTCCAGGCACCTCGATTAGT
TCTCGAGCTTTTGGAGTACGTCGTCTTTAGGTTGGGGGGAGGGGTTTTATGCGATGGAGTTTCCCCACAC
TGAGTGGGTGGAGACTGAAGTTAGGCCAGCTTGGCACTTGATGTAATTCTCCTTGGAATTTGCCCTTTTT
GAGTTTGGATCTTGGTTCATTCTCAAGCCTCAGACAGTGGTTCAAAGTTTTTTTCTTCCATTTCAGGTGT
CGTGACGTACGGCCACCATGACCGAGTACAAGCCCACGGTGCGCCTCGCCACCCGCGACGACGTCCCCAG
GGCCGTACGCACCCTCGCCGCCGCGTTCGCCGACTACCCCGCCACGCGCCACACCGTCGATCCGGACCGC
CACATCGAGCGGGTCACCGAGCTGCAAGAACTCTTCCTCACGCGCGTCGGGCTCGACATCGGCAAGGTGT
GGGTCGCGGACGACGGCGCCGCCGTGGCGGTCTGGACCACGCCGGAGAGCGTCGAAGCGGGGGCGGTGTT
CGCCGAGATCGGCCCGCGCATGGCCGAGTTGAGCGGTTCCCGGCTGGCCGCGCAGCAACAGATGGAAGGC
CTCCTGGCGCCGCACCGGCCCAAGGAGCCCGCGTGGTTCCTGGCCACCGTCGGAGTCTCGCCCGACCACC
AGGGCAAGGGTCTGGGCAGCGCCGTCGTGCTCCCCGGAGTGGAGGCGGCCGAGCGCGCCGGGGTGCCCGC
CTTCCTGGAGACCTCCGCGCCCCGCAACCTCCCCTTCTACGAGCGGCTCGGCTTCACCGTCACCGCCGAC
GTCGAGGTGCCCGAAGGACCGCGCACCTGGTGCATGACCCGCAAGCCCGGTGCCTGAACGCGTTAAGTCG
ACAATCAACCTCTGGATTACAAAATTTGTGAAAGATTGACTGGTATTCTTAACTATGTTGCTCCTTTTAC
GCTATGTGGATACGCTGCTTTAATGCCTTTGTATCATGCTATTGCTTCCCGTATGGCTTTCATTTTCTCC
TCCTTGTATAAATCCTGGTTGCTGTCTCTTTATGAGGAGTTGTGGCCCGTTGTCAGGCAACGTGGCGTGG
TGTGCACTGTGTTTGCTGACGCAACCCCCACTGGTTGGGGCATTGCCACCACCTGTCAGCTCCTTTCCGG
GACTTTCGCTTTCCCCCTCCCTATTGCCACGGCGGAACTCATCGCCGCCTGCCTTGCCCGCTGCTGGACA
GGGGCTCGGCTGTTGGGCACTGACAATTCCGTGGTGTTGTCGGGGAAATCATCGTCCTTTCCTTGGCTGC
TCGCCTGTGTTGCCACCTGGATTCTGCGCGGGACGTCCTTCTGCTACGTCCCTTCGGCCCTCAATCCAGC
GGACCTTCCTTCCCGCGGCCTGCTGCCGGCTCTGCGGCCTCTTCCGCGTCTTCGCCTTCGCCCTCAGACG
AGTCGGATCTCCCTTTGGGCCGCCTCCCCGCGTCGACTTTAAGACCAATGACTTACAAGGCAGCTGTAGA
TCTTAGCCACTTTTTAAAAGAAAAGGGGGGACTGGAAGGGCTAATTCACTCCCAACGAAGACAAGATCTG
CTTTTTGCTTGTACTGGGTCTCTCTGGTTAGACCAGATCTGAGCCTGGGAGCTCTCTGGCTAACTAGGGA
ACCCACTGCTTAAGCCTCAATAAAGCTTGCCTTGAGTGCTTCAAGTAGTGTGTGCCCGTCTGTTGTGTGA
CTCTGGTAACTAGAGATCCCTCAGACCCTTTTAGTCAGTGTGGAAAATCTCTAGCAGTACGTATAGTAGT
TCATGTCATCTTATTATTCAGTATTTATAACTTGCAAAGAAATGAATATCAGAGAGTGAGAGGAACTTGT
TTATTGCAGCTTATAATGGTTACAAATAAAGCAATAGCATCACAAATTTCACAAATAAAGCATTTTTTTC
ACTGCATTCTAGTTGTGGTTTGTCCAAACTCATCAATGTATCTTATCATGTCTGGCTCTAGCTATCCCGC
CCCTAACTCCGCCCATCCCGCCCCTAACTCCGCCCAGTTCCGCCCATTCTCCGCCCCATGGCTGACTAAT
TTTTTTTATTTATGCAGAGGCCGAGGCCGCCTCGGCCTCTGAGCTATTCCAGAAGTAGTGAGGAGGCTTT
TTTGGAGGCCTAGGGACGTACCCAATTCGCCCTATAGTGAGTCGTATTACGCGCGCTCACTGGCCGTCGT
TTTACAACGTCGTGACTGGGAAAACCCTGGCGTTACCCAACTTAATCGCCTTGCAGCACATCCCCCTTTC
GCCAGCTGGCGTAATAGCGAAGAGGCCCGCACCGATCGCCCTTCCCAACAGTTGCGCAGCCTGAATGGCG
AATGGG
[124 nt withheld, positions 3367-3490]
C
[91 nt withheld, positions 3492-3582]
A
[49 nt withheld, positions 3584-3632]
CCTTTGACGTTGGAGTCCACGTTCTTT
[37 nt withheld, positions 3660-3696]
ACCCTATCTCGGTCTATTCTTTTGATTTATAAGGGATTTTGCCGATTTCGGCCTATTGGTTAAAAAATGA
GCTGATTTAACAAAAATTTAACGCGAATTTTAACAAAATATTAACGCTTACAATTTAGGTGGCACTTTTC
GGGGAAATGTGCGCGGAACCCCTATTTGTTTATTTTTCTAAATACATTCAAATATGTATCCGCTCATGAG
ACAATAACCCTGATAAATGCTTCAATAATATTGAAAAAGGAAGAGTATGAGTATTCAACATTTCCGTGTC
GCCCTTATTCCCTTTTTTGCGGCATTTTGCCTTCCTGTTTTTGCTCACCCAGAAACGCTGGTGAAAGTAA
AAGATGCTGAAGATCAGTTGGGTGCACGAGTGGGTTACATCGAACTGGATCTCAACAGCGGTAAGATCCT
TGAGAGTTTTCGCCCCGAAGAACGTTTTCCAATGATGAGCACTTTTAAAGTTCTGCTATGTGGCGCGGTA
TTATCCCGTATTGACGCCGGGCAAGAGCAACTCGGTCGCCGCATACACTATTCTCAGAATGACTTGGTTG
AGTACTCACCAGTCACAGAAAAGCATCTTACGGATGGCATGACAGTAAGAGAATTATGCAGTGCTGCCAT
AACCATGAGTGATAACACTGCGGCCAACTTACTTCTGACAACGATCGGAGGACCGAAGGAGCTAACCGCT
TTTTTGCACAACATGGGGGATCATGTAACTCGCCTTGATCGTTGGGAACCGGAGCTGAATGAAGCCATAC
CAAACGACGAGCGTGACACCACGATGCCTGTAGCAATGGCAACAACGTTGCGCAAACTATTAACTGGCGA
ACTACTTACTCTAGCTTCCCGGCAACAATTAATAGACTGGATGGAGGCGGATAAAGTTGCAGGACCACTT
CTGCGCTCGGCCCTTCCGGCTGGCTGGTTTATTGCTGATAAATCTGGAGCCGGTGAGCGTGGGTCTCGCG
GTATCATTGCAGCACTGGGGCCAGATGGTAAGCCCTCCCGTATCGTAGTTATCTACACGACGGGGAGTCA
GGCAACTATGGATGAACGAAATAGACAGATCGCTGAGATAGGTGCCTCACTGATTAAGCATTGGTAACTG
TCAGACCAAGTTTACTCATATATACTTTAGATTGATTTAAAACTTCATTTTTAATTTAAAAGGATCTAGG
TGAAGATCCTTTTTGATAATCTCATGACCAAAATCCCTTAACGTGAGTTTTCGTTCCACTGAGCGTCAGA
CCCCGTAGAAAAGATCAAAGGATCTTCTTGAGATCCTTTTTTTCTGCGCGTAATCTGCTGCTTGCAAACA
AAAAAACCACCGCTACCAGCGGTGGTTTGTTTGCCGGATCAAGAGCTACCAACTCTTTTTCCGAAGGTAA
CTGGCTTCAGCAGAGCGCAGATACCAAATACTGTTCTTCTAGTGTAGCCGTAGTTAGGCCACCACTTCAA
GAACTCTGTAGCACCGCCTACATACCTCGCTCTGCTAATCCTGTTACCAGTGGCTGCTGCCAGTGGCGAT
AAGTCGTGTCTTACCGGGTTGGACTCAAGACGATAGTTACCGGATAAGGCGCAGCGGTCGGGCTGAACGG
GGGGTTCGTGCACACAGCCCAGCTTGGAGCGAACGACCTACACCGAACTGAGATACCTACAGCGTGAGCT
ATGAGAAAGCGCCACGCTTCCCGAAGGGAGAAAGGCGGACAGGTATCCGGTAAGCGGCAGGGTCGGAACA
GGAGAGCGCACGAGGGAGCTTCCAGGGGGAAACGCCTGGTATCTTTATAGTCCTGTCGGGTTTCGCCACC
TCTGACTTGAGCGTCGATTTTTGTGATGCTCGTCAGGGGGGCGGAGCCTATGGAAAAACGCCAGCAACGC
GGCCTTTTTACGGTTCCTGGCCTTTTGCTGGCCTTTTGCTCACATGTTCTTTCCTGCGTTATCCCCTGAT
TCTGTGGATAACCGTATTACCGCCTTTGAGTGAGCTGATACCGCTCGCCGCAGCCGAACGACCGAGCGCA
GCGAGTCAGTGAGCGAGGAAGCGGAAGAGCGCCCAATACGCAAACCGCCTCTCCCCGCGCGTTGGCCGAT
TCATTAATGCAGCTGGCACGACAGGTTTCCCGACTGGAAAGCGGGCAGTGAGCGCAACGCAATTAATGTG
AGTTAGCTCACTCATTAGGCACCCCAGGCTTTACACTTTATGCTTCCGGCTCGTATGTTGTGTGGAATTG
TGAGCGGATAACAATTTCACACAGGAAACAGCTATGACCATGATTACGCCAAGCGCGCAATTAACCCTCA
CTAAAGGGAACAAAAGCTGGAGCTGCAAGCTTAATGTAGTCTTATGCAATACTCTTGTAGTCTTGCAACA
TGGTAACGATGAGTTAGCAACATGCCTTACAAGGAGAGAAAAAGCACCGTGCATGCCGATTGGTGGAAGT
AAGGTGGTACGATCGTGCCTTATTAGGAAGGCAACAGACGGGTCTGACATGGATTGGACGAACCACTGAA
TTGCCGCATTGCAGAGATATTGTATTTAAGTGCCTAGCTCGATACATAAACGGGTCTCTCTGGTTAGACC
AGATCTGAGCCTGGGAGCTCTCTGGCTAACTAGGGAACCCACTGCTTAAGCCTCAATAAAGCTTGCCTTG
AGTGCTTCAAGTAGTGTGTGCCCGTCTGTTGTGTGACTCTGGTAACTAGAGATCCCTCAGACCCTTTTAG
TCAGTGTGGAAAATCTCTAGCAGTGGCGCCCGAACAGGGACTTGAAAGCGAAAGGGAAACCAGAGGAGCT
CTCTCGACGCAGGACTCGGCTTGCTGAAGCGCGCACGGCAAGAGGCGAGGGGCGGCGACTGGTGAGTACG
CCAAAAATTTTGACTAGCGGAGGCTAGAAGGAGAGAGATGGGTGCGAGAGCGTCAGTATTAAGCGGGGGA
GAATTAGATCGCGATGGGAAAAAATTCGGTTAAGGCCAGGGGGAAAGAAAAAATATAAATTAAAACATAT
AGTATGGGCAAGCAGGGAGCTAGAACGATTCGCAGTTAATCCTGGCCTGTTAGAAACATCAGAAGGCTGT
AGACAAATACTGGGACAGCTACAACCATCCCTTCAGACAGGATCAGAAGAACTTAGATCATTATATAATA
CAGTAGCAACCCTCTATTGTGTGCATCAAAGGATAGAGATAAAAGACACCAAGGAAGCTTTAGACAAGAT
AGAGGAAGAGCAAAACAAAAGTAAGACCACCGCACAGCAAGCGGCCGCTGATCTTCAGACCTGGAGGAGG
AGATATGAGGGACAATTGGAGAAGTGAATTATATAAATATAAAGTAGTAAAAATTGAACCATTAGGAGTA
GCACCCACCAAGGCAAAGAGAAGAGTGGTGCAGAGAGAAAAAAGAGCAGTGGGAATAGGAGCTTTGTTCC
TTGGGTTCTTGGGAGCAGCAGGAAGCACTATGGGCGCAGCGTCAATGACGCTGACGGTACAGGCCAGACA
ATTATTGTCTGGTATAGTGCAGCAGCAGAACAATTTGCTGAGGGCTATTGAGGCGCAACAGCATCTGTTG
CAACTCACAGTCTGGGGCATCAAGCAGCTCCAGGCAAGAATCCTGGCTGTGGAAAGATACCTAAAGGATC
AACAGCTCCTGGGGATTTGGGGTTGCTCTGGAAAACTCATTTGCACCACTGCTGTGCCTTGGAATGCTAG
TTGGAGTAATAAATCTCTGGAACAGATTTGGAATCACACGACCTGGATGGAGTGGGACAGAGAAATTAAC
AATTACACAAGCTTAATACACTCCTTAATTGAAGAATCGCAAAACCAGCAAGAAAAGAATGAACAAGAAT
TATTGGAATTAGATAAATGGGCAAGTTTGTGGAATTGGTTTAACATAACAAATTGGCTGTGGTATATAAA
ATTATTCATAATGATAGTAGGAGGCTTGGTAGGTTTAAGAATAGTTTTTGCTGTACTTTCTATAGTGAAT
AGAGTTAGGCAGGGATATTCACCATTATCGTTTCAGACCCACCTCCCAACCCCGAGGGGACCCAGAGAGG
GCCTATTTCCCATGATTCCTTCATATTTGCATATACGATACAAGGCTGTTAGAGAGATAATTAGAATTAA
TTTGACTGTAAACACAAAGATATTAGTACAAAATACGTGACGTAGAAAGTAATAATTTCTTGGGTAGTTT
GCAGTTTTAAAATTATGTTTTAAAATGGACTATCATATGCTTACCGTAACTTGAAAGTATTTCGATTTCT
TGGCTTTATATATCTTGTGGAAAGGACGAAACACCGGCTTCTGGACGTCTTCACGCGTTTTAGAGCTAGA
AATAGCAAGTTAAAATAAGGCTAGTCCGTTATCAACTTGAAAAAGTGGCACCGAGTCGGTGCTTTTTTAA
GCTTGGCGTAACTAGATCTTGAGACAAATGGCAGTATTCATCCACAATTTTAAAAGAAAAGGGGGGATTG
GGGGGTACAGTGCAGGGGAAAGAATAGTAGACATAATAGCAACAGACATACAAACTAAAGAATTACAAAA
ACAAATTACAAAAATTCAAAATTTTCGGGTTTATTACAGGGACAGCAGAGATCCACTTTGGCGCCGGCTC
GAGGGGG
