>Addgene plasmid #77484 | MAPK11 gRNA (BRDN0001147839) | depositor partial sequence | sequence record 144944 | Target Sequence
GCTTCTGGACGTCTTCACGC
