>Addgene plasmid #77484 | MAPK11 gRNA (BRDN0001147839) | addgene partial sequence | sequence record 187851 | hU6-F
AGAAAGTAATAATTTCTTGGGTAGTTTGCAGTTTTAAAATTATGTTTTAAAATGGACTATCATATGCTTA
CCGTAACTTGAAAGTATTTCGATTTCTTGGCTTTATATATCTTGTGGAAAGGACGAAACACCGGCTTCTG
GACGTCTTCACGCGTTTTAGAGCTAGAAATAGCAAGTTAAAATAAGGCTAGTCCGTTATCAACTTGAAAA
AGTGGCACCGAGTCGGTGCTTTTTTAAGCTTGGCGTAACTAGATCTTGAGACAAATGGCAGTATTCATCC
ACAATTTTAAAAGAAAAGGGGGGATTGGGGGGTACAGTGCAGGGGAAAGAATAGTAGACATAATAGCAAC
AGACATACAAACTAAAGAATTACAAAAACAAATTACAAAAATTCAAAATTTTCGGGTTTATTACAGGGAC
AGCAGAGATCCACTTTGGCGCCGGCTCGAGGGGGCCCGGGTGCAAAGATGGATAAAGTTTTAAACAGAGA
GGAATCTTTGCAGCTAATGGACCTTCTAGGTCTTGAAAGGAGTGGGAATTGGCTCCGGTGCCCGTCAGTG
GGCAGAGCGC
